>Addgene plasmid #81689 | pDONR223_PTEN_p.G129E | addgene full sequence | sequence record 168590 | Addgene NGS Result
CAGACCCCGTAGAAAAGATCAAAGGATCTTCTTGAGATCCTTTTTTTCTGCGCGTAATCTGCTGCTTGCA
AACAAAAAAACCACCGCTACCAGCGGTGGTTTGTTTGCCGGATCAAGAGCTACCAACTCTTTTTCCGAAG
GTAACTGGCTTCAGCAGAGCGCAGATACCAAATACTGTTCTTCTAGTGTAGCCGTAGTTAGGCCACCACT
TCAAGAACTCTGTAGCACCGCCTACATACCTCGCTCTGCTAATCCTGTTACCAGTGGCTGCTGCCAGTGG
CGATAAGTCGTGTCTTACCGGGTTGGACTCAAGACGATAGTTACCGGATAAGGCGCAGCGGTCGGGCTGA
ACGGGGGGTTCGTGCACACAGCCCAGCTTGGAGCGAACGACCTACACCGAACTGAGATACCTACAGCGTG
AGCTATGAGAAAGCGCCACGCTTCCCGAAGGGAGAAAGGCGGACAGGTATCCGGTAAGCGGCAGGGTCGG
AACAGGAGAGCGCACGAGGGAGCTTCCAGGGGGAAACGCCTGGTATCTTTATAGTCCTGTCGGGTTTCGC
CACCTCTGACTTGAGCGTCGATTTTTGTGATGCTCGTCAGGGGGGCGGAGCCTATGGAAAAACGCCAGCA
ACGCGGCCTTTTTACGGTTCCTGGCCTTTTGCTGGCCTTTTGCTCACATGTTCTTTCCTGCGTTATCCCC
TGATTCTGTGGATAACCGTATTACCGCCTTTGAGTGAGCTGATACCGCTCGCCGCAGCCGAACGACCGAG
CGCAGCGAGTCAGTGAGCGAGGAAGCGGAAGAGCGCCCAATACGCAAACCGCCTCTCCCCGCGCGTTGGC
CGATTCATTAATGCAGCTGGCACGACAGGTTTCCCGACTGGAAAGCGGGCAGTGAGCGCAACGCAATTAA
TACGCGTACCGCTAGCCAGGAAGAGTTTGTAGAAACGCAAAAAGGCCATCCGTCAGGATGGCCTTCTGCT
TAGTTTGATGCCTGGCAGTTTATGGCGGGCGTCCTGCCCGCCACCCTCCGGGCCGTTGCTTCACAACGTT
CAAATCCGCTCCCGGCGGATTTGTCCTACTCAGGAGAGCGTTCACCGACAAACAACAGATAAAACGAAAG
GCCCAGTCTTCCGACTGAGCCTTTCGTTTTATTTGATGCCTGGCAGTTCCCTACTCTCGCGTTAACGCTA
GCATGGATGTTTTCCCAGTCACGACGTTGTAAAACGACGGCCAGTCTTAAGCTCGGGCCCCAAATAATGA
TTTTATTTTGACTGATAGTGACCTGTTCGTTGCAACAAATTGATGAGCAATGCTTTTTTATAATGCCAAC
TTTGTACAAAAAAGTTGGCACCATGACAGCCATCATCAAAGAGATCGTTAGCAGAAACAAAAGGAGATAT
CAAGAGGATGGATTCGACTTAGACTTGACCTATATTTATCCAAACATTATTGCTATGGGATTTCCTGCAG
AAAGACTTGAAGGCGTATACAGGAACAATATTGATGATGTAGTAAGGTTTTTGGATTCAAAGCATAAAAA
CCATTACAAGATATACAATCTTTGTGCTGAAAGACATTATGACACCGCCAAATTTAATTGCAGAGTTGCA
CAATATCCTTTTGAAGACCATAACCCACCACAGCTAGAACTTATCAAACCCTTTTGTGAAGATCTTGACC
AATGGCTAAGTGAAGATGACAATCATGTTGCAGCAATTCACTGTAAAGCTGGAAAGGAACGAACTGGTGT
AATGATATGTGCATATTTATTACATCGGGGCAAATTTTTAAAGGCACAAGAGGCCCTAGATTTCTATGGG
GAAGTAAGGACCAGAGACAAAAAGGGAGTAACTATTCCCAGTCAGAGGCGCTATGTGTATTATTATAGCT
ACCTGTTAAAGAATCATCTGGATTATAGACCAGTGGCACTGTTGTTTCACAAGATGATGTTTGAAACTAT
TCCAATGTTCAGTGGCGGAACTTGCAATCCTCAGTTTGTGGTCTGCCAGCTAAAGGTGAAGATATATTCC
TCCAATTCAGGACCCACACGACGGGAAGACAAGTTCATGTACTTTGAGTTCCCTCAGCCGTTACCTGTGT
GTGGTGATATCAAAGTAGAGTTCTTCCACAAACAGAACAAGATGCTAAAAAAGGACAAAATGTTTCACTT
TTGGGTAAATACATTCTTCATACCAGGACCAGAGGAAACCTCAGAAAAAGTAGAAAATGGAAGTCTATGT
GATCAAGAAATCGATAGCATTTGCAGTATAGAGCGTGCAGATAATGACAAGGAATATCTAGTACTTACTT
TAACAAAAAATGATCTTGACAAAGCAAATAAAGACAAAGCCAACCGATACTTTTCTCCAAATTTTAAGGT
GAAGCTGTACTTCACAAAAACAGTAGAGGAGCCGTCAAATCCAGAGGCTAGCAGTTCAACTTCTGTAACA
CCAGATGTTAGTGACAATGAACCTGATCATTATAGATATTCTGACACCACTGACTCTGATCCAGAGAATG
AACCTTTTGATGAAGATCAGCATACACAAATTACAAAAGTCTGATTGCCAACTTTCTTGTACAAAGTTGG
CATTATAAGAAAGCATTGCTTATCAATTTGTTGCAACGAACAGGTCACTATCAGTCAAAATAAAATCATT
ATTTGCCATCCAGCTGATATCCCCTATAGTGAGTCGTATTACATGGTCATAGCTGTTTCCTGGCAGCTCT
GGCCCGTGTCTCAAAATCTCTGATGTTACATTGCACAAGATAAAAATATATCATCATGCCTCCTCTAGAC
CAGCCAGGACAGAAATGCCTCGACTTCGCTGCTACCCAAGGTTGCCGGGTGACGCACACCGTGGAAACGG
ATGAAGGCACGAACCCAGTGGACATAAGCCTGTTCGGTTCGTAAGCTGTAATGCAAGTAGCGTATGCGCT
CACGCAACTGGTCCAGAACCTTGACCGAACGCAGCGGTGGTAACGGCGCAGTGGCGGTTTTCATGGCTTG
TTATGACTGTTTTTTTGGGGTACAGTCTATGCCTCGGGCATCCAAGCAGCAAGCGCGTTACGCCGTGGGT
CGATGTTTGATGTTATGGAGCAGCAACGATGTTACGCAGCAGGGCAGTCGCCCTAAAACAAAGTTAAACA
TTATGAGGGAAGCGGTGATCGCCGAAGTATCGACTCAACTATCAGAGGTAGTTGGCGTCATCGAGCGCCA
TCTCGAACCGACGTTGCTGGCCGTACATTTGTACGGCTCCGCAGTGGATGGCGGCCTGAAGCCACACAGT
GATATTGATTTGCTGGTTACGGTGACCGTAAGGCTTGATGAAACAACGCGGCGAGCTTTGATCAACGACC
TTTTGGAAACTTCGGCTTCCCCTGGAGAGAGCGAGATTCTCCGCGCTGTAGAAGTCACCATTGTTGTGCA
CGACGACATCATTCCGTGGCGTTATCCAGCTAAGCGCGAACTGCAATTTGGAGAATGGCAGCGCAATGAC
ATTCTTGCAGGTATCTTCGAGCCAGCCACGATCGACATTGATCTGGCTATCTTGCTGACAAAAGCAAGAG
AACATAGCGTTGCCTTGGTAGGTCCAGCGGCGGAGGAACTCTTTGATCCGGTTCCTGAACAGGATCTATT
TGAGGCGCTAAATGAAACCTTAACGCTATGGAACTCGCCGCCCGACTGGGCTGGCGATGAGCGAAATGTA
GTGCTTACGTTGTCCCGCATTTGGTACAGCGCAGTAACCGGCAAAATCGCGCCGAAGGATGTCGCTGCCG
ACTGGGCAATGGAGCGCCTGCCGGCCCAGTATCAGCCCGTCATACTTGAAGCTAGACAGGCTTATCTTGG
ACAAGAAGAAGATCGCTTGGCCTCGCGCGCAGATCAGTTGGAAGAATTTGTCCACTACGTGAAAGGCGAG
ATCACCAAGGTAGTCGGCAAATAACCCTCGAGCCACCCATGACCAAAATCCCTTAACGTGAGTTACGCGT
CGTTCCACTGAGCGT
Features (pLannotate 1.2.2; 12 found; start..end, strand, type, name):
     32..620     +  rep_origin     ori: high-copy-number ColE1/pMB1/pBR322/pUC origin of replication
    803..895     +  CDS            lacI (fragment): lac repressor; lacI; The lac repressor binds to the lac operator to inhibit transcription in E. coli. This inhibition can be relieved by adding lactose or isopropyl-β-D-thiogalactopyranoside (IPTG).
    950..977     -  terminator     rrnB T2 terminator: transcription terminator T2 from the E. coli rrnB gene
   1109..1152    +  terminator     rrnB T1 terminator: Escherichia coli rrnB; transcription terminator T1 from the E. coli rrnB gene
   1199..1235    -  CDS            lacZα (fragment): LacZα fragment of β-galactosidase; lacZ fragment
   1252..1347    +  protein_bind   attL3: mutant version of attL; recombination site for the Gateway® LR reaction LR Clonase™
   1353..2561    +  CDS            PTEN: PTEN_HUMAN - Also known as MMAC1, TEP1. Experimental evidence at protein level: Swiss-Prot protein existence level 1. [Isoform alpha]: Functional kinase, like isoform 1 it antagonizes the PI3K-AKT/PKB signaling pathway. Plays a role in mitochondrial energetic metabolism by promoting COX activity and ATP production, via collaboration with isoform 1 in increasing protein levels of PINK1. From Homo sapiens (Human).
   2569..2664    -  protein_bind   attL3: mutant version of attL; recombination site for the Gateway® LR reaction LR Clonase™
   2683..2701    -  promoter       T7 promoter: promoter for bacteriophage T7 RNA polymerase
   2891..2914    +  promoter       Pc promoter (fragment): intI1 (promoter lies within the coding sequence); class 1 integron promoter
   3090..3146    +  CDS            GmR (fragment): gentamycin acetyltransferase; aacC1; confers resistance to gentamycin
   3153..3944    +  CDS            SmR: aminoglycoside adenylyltransferase (Murphy, 1985); aadA; confers resistance to spectinomycin and streptomycin
