[The description below was written by a language model from this plasmid's Addgene catalogue record and pLannotate feature annotations shown in this document.]
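Description:
pDONR223_PTEN_p.G129E is a Gateway entry clone built on the Invitrogen pDONR223 backbone and carrying the human PTEN open reading frame (reference transcript NM_000314.6) with the G129E amino-acid substitution. It is a small bacterial plasmid of about 4.0 kb in the sequenced record. It is propagated in E. coli from a high-copy ColE1/pUC-type origin and selected with spectinomycin through the aadA (SmR) aminoglycoside adenylyltransferase gene. That gene sits downstream of a fragment of a class 1 integron Pc promoter and a short remnant of a gentamicin resistance gene. rrnB T1 and T2 transcription terminators lie upstream of the cloning region and help insulate the insert from read-through transcription. The short lacI and lacZα fragments annotated nearby appear to be backbone remnants rather than functional genes.

The roughly 1.2 kb PTEN coding sequence is flanked on both sides by attL recombination sites. The automated annotation labels both as attL3, although entry clones normally carry a compatible attL pair that directs oriented transfer. These sites allow the insert to be moved by an LR Clonase reaction into any attR-containing destination vector. The record lists no promoter for the insert, so the ORF is not meant to be expressed from this plasmid. A T7 promoter lies just outside the downstream att site, pointing back toward the insert. The clone is in the "closed" configuration, with a stop codon directly after the ORF, so it yields native or N-terminally tagged protein but not C-terminal fusions. It belongs to the Target Accelerator Plasmid Collection, which was assembled for systematic functional testing of cancer-associated variants. Here it serves as a source clone for generating expression constructs of this PTEN allele.
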