Addgene plasmid #81689: pDONR223_PTEN_p.G129E
Purpose: Gateway Donor vector containing PTEN, part of the Target Accelerator Plasmid Collection.
Depositing lab: Jesse Boehm & William Hahn & David Root. Depositing organization: Broad Institute. Publication: Systematic Functional Interrogation of Rare Cancer Variants Identifies Oncogenic Alleles. Kim E, Ilic N, Shrestha Y, Zou L, Kamburov A, Zhu C, Yang X, Lubonja R, Tran N, Nguyen C, Lawrence MS, Piccioni F, Bagul M, Doench JG, Chouinard CR, Wu X, Hogstrom L, Natoli T, Tamayo P, Horn H, Corsello SM, Lage K, Root DE, Subramanian A, Golub TR, Getz G, Boehm JS, Hahn WC. Cancer Discov. 2016 Jul;6(7):714-26. doi: 10.1158/2159-8290.CD-16-0160. Epub 2016 May 4. PubMed 27147599.
Backbone
  Vector backbone: pDONR223
  Backbone manufacturer: Invitrogen
  Backbone size w/o insert (bp): 2790
  Vector type: Gateway Entry vector
Growth in bacteria
  Bacterial resistance: Spectinomycin, 50 μg/mL
  Growth temperature: 37°C
  Growth strain: DH5alpha
  Copy number: High Copy
Gene/Insert
  Gene/Insert name: PTEN (alt name: NM_000314.6)
  Species: H. sapiens (human)
  Mutation: G129E
  Entrez Gene: PTEN (a.k.a. 10q23del, BZS, CWS1, DEC, GLM2, MHAM, MMAC1, PTEN1, PTENbeta, TEP1)
  Promoter: None
  Cloning method: Gateway Cloning
  Sequencing primers: 5′ M13pUC-fwd; 3′ M13-Rev
Terms and licenses: Academic/Nonprofit Terms; Industry Terms: Not Available to Industry
Depositor comments: Closed state: stop codon immediately follows insert
How to cite: pDONR223_PTEN_p.G129E was a gift from Jesse Boehm & William Hahn & David Root (Addgene plasmid # 81689 ; http://n2t.net/addgene:81689 ; RRID:Addgene_81689)
