>Addgene plasmid #81689 | pDONR223_PTEN_p.G129E | depositor partial sequence | sequence record 155008 | Insert sequence
ATGACAGCCATCATCAAAGAGATCGTTAGCAGAAACAAAAGGAGATATCAAGAGGATGGATTCGACTTAG
ACTTGACCTATATTTATCCAAACATTATTGCTATGGGATTTCCTGCAGAAAGACTTGAAGGCGTATACAG
GAACAATATTGATGATGTAGTAAGGTTTTTGGATTCAAAGCATAAAAACCATTACAAGATATACAATCTT
TGTGCTGAAAGACATTATGACACCGCCAAATTTAATTGCAGAGTTGCACAATATCCTTTTGAAGACCATA
ACCCACCACAGCTAGAACTTATCAAACCCTTTTGTGAAGATCTTGACCAATGGCTAAGTGAAGATGACAA
TCATGTTGCAGCAATTCACTGTAAAGCTGGAAAGGAACGAACTGGTGTAATGATATGTGCATATTTATTA
CATCGGGGCAAATTTTTAAAGGCACAAGAGGCCCTAGATTTCTATGGGGAAGTAAGGACCAGAGACAAAA
AGGGAGTAACTATTCCCAGTCAGAGGCGCTATGTGTATTATTATAGCTACCTGTTAAAGAATCATCTGGA
TTATAGACCAGTGGCACTGTTGTTTCACAAGATGATGTTTGAAACTATTCCAATGTTCAGTGGCGGAACT
TGCAATCCTCAGTTTGTGGTCTGCCAGCTAAAGGTGAAGATATATTCCTCCAATTCAGGACCCACACGAC
GGGAAGACAAGTTCATGTACTTTGAGTTCCCTCAGCCGTTACCTGTGTGTGGTGATATCAAAGTAGAGTT
CTTCCACAAACAGAACAAGATGCTAAAAAAGGACAAAATGTTTCACTTTTGGGTAAATACATTCTTCATA
CCAGGACCAGAGGAAACCTCAGAAAAAGTAGAAAATGGAAGTCTATGTGATCAAGAAATCGATAGCATTT
GCAGTATAGAGCGTGCAGATAATGACAAGGAATATCTAGTACTTACTTTAACAAAAAATGATCTTGACAA
AGCAAATAAAGACAAAGCCAACCGATACTTTTCTCCAAATTTTAAGGTGAAGCTGTACTTCACAAAAACA
GTAGAGGAGCCGTCAAATCCAGAGGCTAGCAGTTCAACTTCTGTAACACCAGATGTTAGTGACAATGAAC
CTGATCATTATAGATATTCTGACACCACTGACTCTGATCCAGAGAATGAACCTTTTGATGAAGATCAGCA
TACACAAATTACAAAAGTC
